>Addgene plasmid #202863 | Salsa-BC22-P1B10 | addgene full sequence | sequence record 413405 | Addgene NGS Result
AGCGCCCAATACGCAAACCGCCTCTCCCCGCGCGTTGGCCGATTCATTAATGCAGTCGAGGGATCTCCAT
AAGAGAAGAGGGACAGCTATGACTGGGAGTAGTCAGGAGAGGAGGAAAAATCTGGCTAGTAAAACATGTA
AGGAAAATTTTAGGGATGTTAAAGAAAAAAATAACACAAAACAAAATATAAAAAAAATCTAACCTCAAGT
CAAGGCTTTTCTATGGAATAAGGAATGGACAGCAGGGGGCTGTTTCATATACTGATGACCTCTTTATAGC
CAACCTTTGTTCATGGCAGCCAGCATATGGGCATATGTTGCCAAACTCTAAACCAAATACTCATTCTGAT
GTTTTAAATGATTTGCCCTCCCATATGTCCTTCCGAGTGAGAGACACAAAAAATTCCAACACACTATTGC
AATGAAAATAAATTTCCTTTATTAGCCAGAAGTCAGATGCTCAAGGGGCTTCATGATGTCCCCATAATTT
TTGGCAGAGGGAAAAAGATCGATCTCAGTGGTATTTGTGAGCCAGGGCATTGGCCACACCAGCCACCACC
TTCTGATAGGCAGCCTGCACCTGAGGAGTGAATTCTTTGCCAAAATGATGAGACAGCACAACAACCAGCA
CGTTGCCCAGGAGCTGTAGGAAAGAGAAGAAGGCATGAACATGGTTAGCAGAGGGGCCCGGTTTGGACTC
AGAGTATTTTATCCTCATCTCAAACAGTGTATATCATTGTAACCATAAAGAGAAAGGCAGGATGATGACC
AGGGTGTAGTTGTTTCTACCAATAAGAATATTTCCACGCCAGCCAGAATTTATATGCAGAAATATTCTAC
CTTATCATTTAATTATAACAATTGTTCTCTAAAACTGTGCTGAAGTACAATATAATATACCCTGATTGCC
TTGAAAAAAAAGTGATTAGAGAAAGTACTTACAATCTGACAAATAAACAAAAGTGAATTTAAAAATTCGT
TACAAATGCAAGCTAAAGTTTAACGAAAAAGTTACAGAAAATGAAAAGAAAATAAGAGGAGACAATGGTT
GTCAACAGAGTAGAAAGTGAAAGAAACAAAATTATCATGAGGGTCCATGGTGATACAAGGGACATCTTCC
CATTCTAAACAACACCCTGAAAACTTTGCCCCCTCCATATAACATGAATTTTACAATAGCGAAAAAGAAA
GAACAATCAAGGGTCCCCAAACTCACCCTGAAGTTCTCAGCTCTAGAGATATCGTCGAGGCCGCGCTAGC
GTTTAAACTGTCGACCTTAATTAAGAGATCTGCTCGAGGCGCGTCAGCTGACTAGAGGATCCCCGGGTAC
CGAGCTCGAATTCGGGGCCGCGGAGGCTGGATCGGTCCCGGTGTCTTCTATGGAGGTCAAAACAGCGTGG
ATGGCGTCTCCAGGCGATCTGACGGTTCACTAAACGAGCTCTGCTTATATAGGCCTCCCACCGTACACGC
CTACCTCGACCCGGGTACCGAGCTCGACTTTCACTTTTCTCTATCACTGATAGGGAGTGGTAAACTCGAC
TTTCACTTTTCTCTATCACTGATAGGGAGTGGTAAACTCGACTTTCACTTTTCTCTATCACTGATAGGGA
GTGGTAAACTCGACTTTCACTTTTCTCTATCACTGATAGGGAGTGGTAAACTCGACTTTCACTTTTCTCT
ATCACTGATAGGGAGTGGTAAACTCGACCTATATAAGCAGAGCTCGTTTAGTGAACCGTCAGATCGCCTG
GAGACGCCATCCACGCTGTTTTGACCTCCATAGAAGACACCGGGACCGATCCAGCCTCCGCGGCCCCGAA
TTCCTGCAGCGGCCGCTCTAGAACTAGTGGATCCCCGCGGATGGTGAGCAAGGGCGAGGAGCTGTTCACC
GGGGTGGTGCCCATCCTGGTCGAGCTGGACGGCGACGTAAACGGCCACAAGTTCAGCGTGTCCGGCGAGG
GCGAGGGCGATGCCACCTACGGCAAGCTGACCCTGAAGTTCATCTGCACCACCGGCAAGCTGCCCGTGCC
CTGGCCCACCCTCGTGACCACCCTGACCTACGGCGTGCAGTGCTTCAGCCGCTACCCCGACCACATGAAG
CAGCACGACTTCTTCAAGTCCGCCATGCCCGAAGGCTACGTCCAGGAGCGCACCATCTTCTTCAAGGACG
ACGGCAACTACAAGACCCGCGCCGAGGTGAAGTTCGAGGGCGACACCCTGGTGAACCGCATCGAGCTGAA
GGGCATCGACTTCAAGGAGGACGGCAACATCCTGGGGCACAAGCTGGAGTACAACTACAACAGCCACAAC
GTCTATATCATGGCCGACAAGCAGAAGAACGGCATCAAGGTGAACTTCAAGATCCGCCACAACATCGAGG
ACGGCAGCGTGCAGCTCGCCGACCACTACCAGCAGAACACCCCCATCGGCGACGGCCCCGTGCTGCTGCC
CGACAACCACTACCTGAGCACCCAGTCCGCCCTGAGCAAAGACCCCAACGAGAAGCGCGATCACATGGTC
CTGCTGGAGTTCGTGACCGCCGCCGGGATCACTCTCGGCATGGACGAGCTGTACAAGTAAGAGGCGATTG
GAATTCGATATCAAGCTTGTCGACCTAGTTCTAGAGGATCCAGACATGATAAGATACATTGATGAGTTTG
GACAAACCACAACTAGAATGCAGTGAAAAAAATGCTTTATTTGTGAAATTTGTGATGCTATTGCTTTATT
TGTAACCATTATAAGCTGCAATAAACAAGTTAACAACAACAATTGCATTCATTTTATGTTTCAGGTTCAG
GGGGAGGTGTGGGAGGTTTTTTAAAGCAAGTAAAACCTCTACAAATGTGGTATGGCTGATTATGATCCTG
CAAGCCTCGTCGTCCTGGCCGGACCACGCTATCTGTGCAAGGTCCCCGGCCCCGGACGCGCGCTCCATGA
GCAGAGCGCCCGCCGCCGAGGCGAAGACTCGGGCGGCGCCCTGCCCGTCCCACCAGGTCAACAGGCGGTA
ACCGGCCTCTTCATCGGGAATGCGCGCGACCTTCAGCATCGCCGGCATGTCCCCCTGGCGGACGGGAAGT
ATCCAGCTCGACCAAGCTGGCCGCGTCGAGTGAAGACGAAAGGGCCTCGTGATACGCCTATTTTTATAGG
TTAATGTCATGATAATAATGGTTTCTTAGACGTCAGGTGGCACTTTTCGGGGAAATGTGCGCGGAACCCC
TATTTGTTTATTTTTCTAAATACATTCAAATATGTATCCGCTCATGAGACAATAACCCTGATAAATGCTT
CAATAATATTGAAAAAGGAAGAGTATGAGTATTCAACATTTCCGTGTCGCCCTTATTCCCTTTTTTGCGG
CATTTTGCCTTCCTGTTTTTGCTCACCCAGAAACGCTGGTGAAAGTAAAAGATGCTGAAGATCAGTTGGG
TGCACGAGTGGGTTACATCGAACTGGATCTCAACAGCGGTAAGATCCTTGAGAGTTTTCGCCCCGAAGAA
CGTTTTCCAATGATGAGCACTTTTAAAGTTCTGCTATGTGGCGCGGTATTATCCCGTGTTGACGCCGGGC
AAGAGCAACTCGGTCGCCGCATACACTATTCTCAGAATGACTTGGTTGAGTACTCACCAGTCACAGAAAA
GCATCTTACGGATGGCATGACAGTAAGAGAATTATGCAGTGCTGCCATAACCATGAGTGATAACACTGCG
GCCAACTTACTTCTGACAACGATCGGAGGACCGAAGGAGCTAACCGCTTTTTTGCACAACATGGGGGATC
ATGTAACTCGCCTTGATCGTTGGGAACCGGAGCTGAATGAAGCCATACCAAACGACGAGCGTGACACCAC
GATGCCTGTAGCAATGGCAACAACGTTGCGCAAACTATTAACTGGCGAACTACTTACTCTAGCTTCCCGG
CAACAATTAATAGACTGGATGGAGGCGGATAAAGTTGCAGGACCACTTCTGCGCTCGGCCCTTCCGGCTG
GCTGGTTTATTGCTGATAAATCTGGAGCCGGTGAGCGTGGGTCTCGCGGTATCATTGCAGCACTGGGGCC
AGATGGTAAGCCCTCCCGTATCGTAGTTATCTACACGACGGGGAGTCAGGCAACTATGGATGAACGAAAT
AGACAGATCGCTGAGATAGGTGCCTCACTGATTAAGCATTGGTAACTGTCAGACCAAGTTTACTCATATA
TACTTTAGATTGATTTAAAACTTCATTTTTAATTTAAAAGGATCTAGGTGAAGATCCTTTTTGATAATCT
CATGACCAAAATCCCTTAACGTGAGTTTTCGTTCCACTGAGCGTCAGACCCCGTAGAAAAGATCAAAGGA
TCTTCTTGAGATCCTTTTTTTCTGCGCGTAATCTGCTGCTTGCAAACAAAAAAACCACCGCTACCAGCGG
TGGTTTGTTTGCCGGATCAAGAGCTACCAACTCTTTTTCCGAAGGTAACTGGCTTCAGCAGAGCGCAGAT
ACCAAATACTGTTCTTCTAGTGTAGCCGTAGTTAGGCCACCACTTCAAGAACTCTGTAGCACCGCCTACA
TACCTCGCTCTGCTAATCCTGTTACCAGTGGCTGCTGCCAGTGGCGATAAGTCGTGTCTTACCGGGTTGG
ACTCAAGACGATAGTTACCGGATAAGGCGCAGCGGTCGGGCTGAACGGGGGGTTCGTGCACACAGCCCAG
CTTGGAGCGAACGACCTACACCGAACTGAGATACCTACAGCGTGAGCTATGAGAAAGCGCCACGCTTCCC
GAAGGGAGAAAGGCGGACAGGTATCCGGTAAGCGGCAGGGTCGGAACAGGAGAGCGCACGAGGGAGCTTC
CAGGGGGAAACGCCTGGTATCTTTATAGTCCTGTCGGGTTTCGCCACCTCTGACTTGAGCGTCGATTTTT
GTGATGCTCGTCAGGGGGGCGGAGCCTATGGAAAAACGCCAGCAACGCGGCCTTTTTACGGTTCCTGGCC
TTTTGCTGGCCTTTTGCTCACATGTTCTTTCCTGCGTTATCCCCTGATTCTGTGGATAACCGTATTACCG
CCTTTGAGTGAGCTGATACCGCTCGCCGCAGCCGAACGACCGAGCGCAGCGAGTCAGTGAGCGAGGAAGC
GGAAG
Features (pLannotate 1.2.2; 17 found; start..end, strand, type, name):
      2..55      +  CDS            lacI (fragment): lac repressor; lacI; The lac repressor binds to the lac operator to inhibit transcription in E. coli. This inhibition can be relieved by adding lactose or isopropyl-β-D-thiogalactopyranoside (IPTG).
    388..443     -  polyA_signal   β-globin poly(A) signal: rabbit β-globin polyadenylation signal (Gil and Proudfoot, 1987)
    518..640     -  CDS            HBB: HBB_COLGU - Experimental evidence at transcript level: Swiss-Prot protein existence level 2. Involved in oxygen transport from the lung to the various peripheral tissues. From Colobus guereza (Mantled guereza) (Eastern black-and-white colobus monkey).
    644..1216    -  intron         β-globin intron: intron from rabbit β-globin gene
   1312..1343    -  misc_feature   MCS (fragment): pUC18/19 multiple cloning site
   1437..1475    -  promoter       minimal CMV promoter: human cytomegalovirus (CMV) immediate early promoter
   1493..1708    -  protein_bind   tetracycline response element (fragment): contains seven copies of the tetracycline operator tetO tetracycline repressor TetR
   1708..1753    +  promoter       TRE3GV promoter (fragment): 3rd-generation Tet-responsive promoter that can be activated by binding of Tet-On® 3G, optimized for retroviral and lentiviral vectors
   1829..1856    +  misc_feature   MCS (fragment): pBluescript multiple cloning site
   1861..2580    +  CDS            EGFP: the original enhanced GFP (Yang et al., 1996) mammalian codon-optimized
   2590..2613    +  misc_feature   MCS (fragment): pBluescript multiple cloning site
   2627..2761    -  polyA_signal   SV40 poly(A) signal: SV40 polyadenylation signal
   2784..2867    -  CDS            large T antigen (fragment): large T antigen from SV40 (simian virus 40)
   2861..3091    -  CDS            str (fragment): STR_KLEPN - Protein inferred from homology: Swiss-Prot protein existence level 3. The aminoglycoside phosphotransferases achieve inactivation of their antibiotic substrates by phosphorylation. From Klebsiella pneumoniae.
   3210..3314    +  promoter       AmpR promoter: bla
   3315..4175    +  CDS            AmpR: β-lactamase; bla; confers resistance to ampicillin, carbenicillin, and related antibiotics
   4346..4934    +  rep_origin     ori: high-copy-number ColE1/pMB1/pBR322/pUC origin of replication
