[The description below was written by a language model from this plasmid's Addgene catalogue record and pLannotate feature annotations shown in this document.]
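Description:
Salsa-BC22-P1B10 is a 5.1 kb mammalian expression plasmid built on the pCER206 backbone. It serves as one member of a set of barcoded reporter plasmids for PRESTO-Salsa, a highly multiplexed screening approach for measuring GPCR activation. It is propagated in E. coli through a high-copy ColE1/pUC-type origin and selected with ampicillin via the bla (AmpR) gene and its own promoter. No mammalian selection marker is annotated. The short lacI, aminoglycoside phosphotransferase and SV40 large T antigen matches in the feature table are fragments that appear to be backbone remnants rather than functional genes.

The payload is a roughly 730 bp synthetic EGFP/BC22 insert, cloned between BsrGI and HindIII sites that remain intact. It consists of mammalian codon-optimized EGFP combined with a short nucleotide barcode (BC22), which is not annotated separately. Expression is controlled by a tetracycline response element. The annotation shows a tetO array flanked by a TRE3G-type minimal promoter fragment facing EGFP and, on the opposite strand, a minimal CMV promoter that leads into a rabbit β-globin intron, a partial globin coding segment and the β-globin poly(A) signal. This layout suggests a bidirectional Tet-responsive design, although no coding payload is annotated in the second arm. An SV40 poly(A) signal lies downstream of EGFP, annotated on the reverse strand.

Transcription from a TRE requires a tetracycline-controlled transactivator, so the reporter is expressed only when that factor is available in the cell. The record does not say how the transactivator is supplied or coupled to receptor activity. In use, the barcode presumably lets reporter transcripts from this plasmid be identified by sequencing within a pooled assay, with EGFP providing a fluorescent readout.
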