Addgene plasmid #202863: Salsa-BC22-P1B10
Purpose: Expression of barcoded reporter plasmid for PRESTO-Salsa; EGFP/BC22
Depositing lab: Noah Palm. Depositing organization: Yale University. Publication: Highly multiplexed bioactivity screening reveals human and microbiota metabolome-GPCRome interactions. Chen H, Rosen CE, Gonzalez-Hernandez JA, Song D, Potempa J, Ring AM, Palm NW. Cell. 2023 Jul 6;186(14):3095-3110.e19. doi: 10.1016/j.cell.2023.05.024. Epub 2023 Jun 14. PubMed 37321219.
Backbone
  Vector backbone: pCER206
  Vector type: Mammalian Expression
Growth in bacteria
  Bacterial resistance: Ampicillin, 100 μg/mL
  Growth temperature: 37°C
  Growth strain: DH5alpha
  Copy number: High Copy
Gene/Insert
  Gene/Insert name: EGFP/BC22
  Species: Synthetic
  Insert size (bp): 730
  Promoter: Tet Response Element (TRE)
  Cloning method: Restriction Enzyme; 5′ cloning site BsrGI (not destroyed); 3′ cloning site HindIII (not destroyed)
  Sequencing primers: 5′ Custom primer (GAAGCGCGATCACATGG)
Terms and licenses: Academic/Nonprofit Terms; Industry Terms: Not Available to Industry
How to cite: Salsa-BC22-P1B10 was a gift from Noah Palm (Addgene plasmid # 202863 ; http://n2t.net/addgene:202863 ; RRID:Addgene_202863)
