>Addgene plasmid #202863 | Salsa-BC22-P1B10 | depositor partial sequence | sequence record 393736 | BC22
GAGGCGATTG
